Addgene plasmid #128193: pFH82
Purpose: Level1 ZmUBIp::enCas9-Poll3M-TBD (wheat codon optimized):NOSt
Depositing lab: Vladimir Nekrasov. Depositing organization: Rothamsted Research. Publication: A modular cloning toolkit for genome editing in plants. Hahn F, Korolev A, Sanjurjo Loures L, Nekrasov V. BMC Plant Biol. 2020 Apr 23;20(1):179. doi: 10.1186/s12870-020-02388-2. PubMed 32326901.
Backbone
  Vector backbone: pICH47742
  Vector type: Plant Expression, CRISPR, Synthetic Biology
Growth in bacteria
  Bacterial resistance: Ampicillin, 100 μg/mL
  Growth temperature: 37°C
  Growth strain: DH5alpha
  Copy number: High Copy
Gene/Insert
  Gene/Insert name: ZmUBIp::enCas9-Poll3M-TBD (wheat codon optimized):NOSt
  Species: Synthetic
Terms and licenses: Academic/Nonprofit Terms; Industry Terms: Not Available to Industry
How to cite: pFH82 was a gift from Vladimir Nekrasov (Addgene plasmid # 128193 ; http://n2t.net/addgene:128193 ; RRID:Addgene_128193)
