[The description below was written by a language model from this plasmid's Addgene catalogue record and pLannotate feature annotations shown in this document.]
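Description:
pFH82 is a Level 1 Golden Gate/MoClo plant expression module built in the pICH47742 acceptor backbone and belongs to a modular cloning toolkit for plant genome editing. The plasmid (about 13.8 kb in the sequenced record) is maintained in E. coli at high copy through a ColE1/pUC-type origin with ampicillin selection from the bla gene and its native promoter. It also carries the broad-host-range IncP oriV together with trfA, which encodes the replication initiator acting at oriV, so the backbone can also replicate in hosts such as Agrobacterium. Nopaline-type left and right T-DNA border repeats flank the cloning position and therefore the expression cassette.

The payload is a single transcription unit. The maize polyubiquitin (ZmUBI) promoter, a strong constitutive promoter widely used in cereals, drives a wheat codon-optimised synthetic fusion protein, and transcription ends at the nopaline synthase (NOS) terminator and poly(A) signal. The feature table detects two consecutive coding regions in the same orientation: a Streptococcus pyogenes Cas9-derived segment, followed by a segment matching E. coli DNA polymerase I (polA). This fits the recorded insert name, enCas9-PolI3M-TBD. That name suggests a nicking Cas9 variant joined to a mutated PolI with an additional domain, an arrangement associated with targeted mutagenesis or sequence diversification near a Cas9 nick, but the record does not define the specific mutations, the "TBD" element or any localisation signals or linkers. No guide RNA cassette or plant selectable marker is annotated. As a Level 1 part, the construct is presumably meant to be combined with such modules in a higher-level multigene assembly for use in wheat or other monocots.
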