Features (pLannotate 1.2.2; 11 found; start..end, strand, type, name):
    810..4913    +  CDS            cas9: CAS9_STRP1 - Also known as csn1 From Streptococcus pyogenes serotype M1.
   4983..7970    +  CDS            polA: DPO1_ECOLI - Also known as resA. Experimental evidence at protein level: Swiss-Prot protein existence level 1. In addition to polymerase activity, this DNA polymerase exhibits 3'-5' and 5'-3' exonuclease activity. It is able to utilize nicked circular duplex DNA as a template and can unwind the parental DNA strand from its template. From Escherichia coli (strain K12).
   7986..8238    +  terminator     NOS terminator: nopaline synthase terminator and poly(A) signal
   8286..8310    +  misc_feature   RB T-DNA repeat: right border repeat from nopaline C58 T-DNA
   8469..9614    -  CDS            trfA: TRFA_ECOLX - Experimental evidence at protein level: Swiss-Prot protein existence level 1. Also involved in plasmid copy number control, promoting intermolecular coupling of protein bound iterons at oriV, which inhibits replication initiation. From Escherichia coli.
   9950..10538   -  rep_origin     ori: high-copy-number ColE1/pMB1/pBR322/pUC origin of replication
  10709..11569   -  CDS            AmpR: β-lactamase; bla; confers resistance to ampicillin, carbenicillin, and related antibiotics
  11570..11674   -  promoter       AmpR promoter: bla
  11761..12392   -  rep_origin     oriV: incP origin of replication
  12484..12508   +  misc_feature   LB T-DNA repeat: left border repeat from nopaline C58 T-DNA
  12617..780     +  promoter       Ubi promoter (across the origin): maize polyubiquitin gene promoter
>Addgene plasmid #128193 | pFH82 | addgene full sequence | sequence record 252936 | Addgene NGS Result
GTTCCGCAGACGGGATCGATTTCATGATTTTTTTTGTTTCGTTGCATAGGGTTTGGTTTGCCCTTTTCCT
TTATTTCAATATATGCCGTGCACTTGTTTGTCGGGTCATCTTTTCATGCTTTTTTTTGTCTTGGTTGTGA
TGATGTGGTCTGGTTGGGCGGTCGTTCTAGATCGGAGTAGAATTCTGTTTCAAACTACCTGGTGGATTTA
TTAATTTTGGATCTGTATGTGTGTGCCATACATATTCATAGTTACGAATTGAAGATGATGGATGGAAATA
TCGATCTAGGATAGGTATACATGTTGATGCGGGTTTTACTGATGCATATACAGAGATGCTTTTTGTTCGC
TTGGTTGTGATGATGTGGTGTGGTTGGGCGGTCGTTCATTCGTTCTAGATCGGAGTAGAATACTGTTTCA
AACTACCTGGTGTATTTATTAATTTTGGAACTGTATGTGTGTGTCATACATCTTCATAGTTACGAGTTTA
AGATGGATGGAAATATCGATCTAGGATAGGTATACATGTTGATGTGGGTTTTACTGATGCATATACATGA
TGGCATATGCAGCATCTATTCATATGCTCTAACCTTGAGTACCTATCTATTATAATAAACAAGTATGTTT
TATAATTATTTTGATCTTGATATACTTGGATGATGGCATATGCAGCAGCTATATGTGGATTTTTTTAGCC
CTGCCTTCATACGCTATTTATTTGCTTGGTACTGTTTCTTTTGTCGATGCTCACCCTGTTGTTTGGTGTT
ACTTCTGCAGGAATGGCCCCAAAGAAGAAGCGCAAGGTGATGGATAAGAAATACTCAATTGGTTTGGCAA
TTGGCACAAACTCGGTGGGCTGGGCCGTGATTACTGACGAATACAAGGTGCCATCAAAGAAGTTCAAGGT
GCTCGGCAATACTGACCGCCACTCTATCAAGAAGAATCTCATCGGCGCATTGCTCTTCGATTCGGGCGAG
ACAGCAGAGGCTACTAGGCTGAAGAGGACCGCAAGGCGCAGGTACACCCGCCGCAAGAATCGCATATGCT
ACCTTCAAGAGATCTTCTCAAACGAGATGGCCAAGGTGGACGACTCCTTCTTCCATAGGCTCGAAGAGTC
CTTTCTGGTTGAAGAGGATAAGAAGCACGAGAGGCATCCTATATTCGGCAACATCGTGGACGAGGTGGCC
TATCATGAGAAGTACCCTACGATCTACCATCTCCGCAAGAAGCTGGTTGACAGCACCGATAAAGCCGATT
TGCGCCTGATCTACCTGGCACTCGCACATATGATCAAGTTCCGCGGGCATTTCCTTATCGAGGGAGATCT
CAACCCCGATAACTCCGACGTGGACAAGCTCTTCATTCAGCTTGTGCAAACCTATAATCAGCTGTTCGAG
GAGAATCCAATCAACGCGTCTGGTGTTGATGCAAAGGCGATCCTGTCCGCGCGCCTGTCAAAATCACGCC
GGCTGGAAAACTTGATTGCGCAACTTCCAGGTGAGAAGAAGAACGGTTTGTTCGGCAATTTGATCGCACT
CAGCCTCGGACTGACCCCCAACTTCAAGTCCAACTTCGATCTGGCCGAGGACGCCAAACTCCAGCTTTCC
AAGGACACCTACGATGATGACCTCGATAACCTTTTGGCTCAGATTGGGGACCAGTACGCAGATCTGTTCC
TTGCGGCGAAGAATCTCTCAGACGCCATCCTGCTTTCCGATATCCTGAGGGTCAACACCGAGATCACCAA
GGCGCCGCTGTCCGCATCCATGATCAAGCGCTACGATGAACACCACCAGGATCTCACCCTCCTCAAGGCC
CTGGTGCGCCAGCAATTGCCTGAAAAGTACAAGGAGATCTTTTTCGATCAGTCCAAGAATGGCTACGCGG
GCTACATTGACGGCGGAGCGAGCCAAGAGGAATTCTATAAGTTCATCAAGCCGATTCTTGAGAAGATGGA
TGGCACCGAGGAGCTTTTGGTCAAACTGAACAGAGAGGACTTGTTGAGAAAGCAGAGAACCTTCGACAAT
GGCTCTATCCCCCATCAAATTCACCTCGGAGAGCTGCACGCAATCCTCCGTCGCCAGGAGGACTTCTATC
CATTCCTTAAAGATAACAGGGAAAAAATCGAAAAGATCCTCACGTTCCGCATTCCATACTACGTGGGTCC
ACTCGCGCGGGGTAATAGCAGATTTGCGTGGATGACCCGGAAGTCGGAAGAGACAATCACTCCATGGAAT
TTCGAGGAGGTTGTCGATAAGGGTGCGAGCGCCCAATCCTTTATTGAACGTATGACCAACTTCGACAAGA
ACCTTCCCAACGAAAAAGTGCTCCCAAAGCATTCCCTGTTGTATGAGTACTTCACCGTTTATAATGAATT
GACCAAAGTTAAATACGTCACGGAGGGCATGCGGAAGCCGGCTTTCCTCTCGGGAGAGCAAAAGAAGGCA
ATTGTCGATCTGCTTTTCAAAACGAACCGTAAAGTCACCGTGAAGCAACTCAAAGAGGACTATTTCAAGA
AGATCGAATGCTTCGACTCGGTCGAAATTAGCGGTGTCGAGGATCGGTTCAACGCCTCGCTGGGCACTTA
CCACGATCTCTTGAAGATCATAAAGGACAAGGACTTCCTGGATAACGAGGAGAACGAGGATATTTTGGAA
GATATAGTGTTGACGCTGACCCTTTTTGAGGATCGCGAAATGATAGAAGAAAGACTTAAGACATACGCCC
ACCTTTTCGACGACAAGGTTATGAAACAACTTAAGCGGAGGAGGTACACCGGTTGGGGGAGACTGTCTCG
TAAGTTGATCAATGGCATTCGCGACAAGCAATCCGGCAAGACCATCCTGGACTTTTTGAAGTCCGACGGT
TTTGCGAATCGCAATTTTATGCAACTGATCCACGACGACTCACTCACTTTCAAAGAGGACATTCAAAAAG
CGCAAGTTTCAGGCCAAGGCGACTCACTTCATGAGCACATAGCAAATCTTGCAGGCTCACCAGCCATCAA
AAAAGGCATTCTGCAAACTGTCAAGGTGGTTGACGAGCTCGTCAAGGTTATGGGCCGGCATAAGCCCGAA
AACATCGTTATCGAGATGGCGCGGGAGAATCAGACCACTCAAAAGGGGCAGAAGAACTCCAGAGAACGGA
TGAAGCGTATAGAGGAAGGGATCAAGGAGCTGGGTTCCCAGATTCTCAAGGAGCATCCAGTTGAGAACAC
ACAACTCCAGAATGAGAAGCTCTATTTGTACTACCTGCAAAACGGCAGGGACATGTACGTTGACCAGGAA
CTGGACATTAACCGCTTGTCAGATTACGACGTTGACCACATCGTGCCCCAGAGCTTTCTCGCGGATGATT
CAATCGATAACAAGGTGCTGACCCGCAGCGACAAGAACCGTGGTAAGAGCGATAATGTGCCCTCAGAAGA
AGTCGTTAAGAAGATGAAAAATTACTGGAGGCAACTCCTGAACGCTAAGTTGATCACGCAACGTAAGTTC
GACAACCTGACCAAGGCCGAGAGGGGCGGCCTGTCCGAGCTTGACAAAGCTGGTTTTATAAAGCGCCAGT
TGGTGGAGACTCGCCAAATAACAAAGCACGTGGCACAAATCCTTGACTCCAGGATGAATACCAAGTACGA
CGAGAACGACAAGCTGATCCGCGAGGTCAAAGTGATAACTCTTAAGTCGAAGCTGGTGTCTGACTTCCGG
AAGGACTTCCAGTTTTATAAGGTGAGGGAGATCAACAACTACCATCACGCCCACGATGCATACCTGAACG
CGGTTGTGGGCACTGCCCTGATCAAGAAATATCCAGCCCTCGAATCTGAGTTCGTCTACGGCGACTACAA
AGTTTACGACGTCAGGAAGATGATCGCGAAGTCTGAACAAGAGATCGGCAAGGCGACCGCTAAGTATTTC
TTTTACTCGAACATCATGAACTTCTTCAAGACCGAAATTACACTGGCGAACGGCGAGATTCGCAAGGCCC
CACTCATCGAAACCAACGGTGAGACAGGTGAGATCGTCTGGGATAAGGGCAGGGACTTCGCGACCGTGAG
GAAGGTCCTGTCCATGCCACAAGTGAACATAGTGAAGAAAACCGAGGTGCAAACAGGAGGGTTCTCAAAG
GAGAGCATTCTCCCTAAGCGGAATTCCGACAAGCTGATTGCCCGGAAGAAGGACTGGGATCCCAAGAAAT
ATGGAGGTTTCGACTCCCCGACGGTGGCGTATTCTGTCCTCGTCGTGGCCAAGGTTGAGAAAGGAAAGAG
CAAGAAGCTCAAGAGCGTCAAGGAGCTCCTCGGGATCACCATTATGGAGCGGTCATCATTCGAAAAGAAC
CCGATCGATTTTCTGGAAGCCAAGGGCTACAAGGAGGTCAAGAAGGATCTCATAATTAAGCTCCCAAAGT
ACTCCCTGTTCGAGCTTGAAAACGGGCGGAAGCGCATGCTGGCCTCCGCCGGAGAGCTCCAGAAGGGAAA
CGAGCTCGCCCTGCCTTCTAAATACGTCAACTTTCTGTATCTTGCCTCACACTACGAGAAGCTGAAGGGC
TCACCGGAGGATAACGAGCAAAAGCAGCTTTTTGTTGAACAGCACAAGCACTACCTTGACGAGATCATTG
AGCAAATTTCGGAGTTCAGCAAGAGAGTCATCCTCGCAGACGCCAATCTTGACAAGGTTCTGTCAGCGTA
TAACAAGCACAGAGACAAGCCGATACGTGAGCAAGCTGAGAACATAATTCACCTCTTCACGCTTACTAAT
TTGGGGGCTCCGGCGGCCTTTAAGTACTTCGACACTACCATAGACAGGAAAAGATACACCTCTACCAAGG
AGGTCCTTGACGCTACACTTATCCACCAATCAATCACGGGGTTGTACGAGACTCGGATCGACCTTAGCCA
GTTGGGCGGCGATGGCAGCTCCGAAACGCCTGGAACGTCCGAGAGCGCCACCCCCGAAGGCGGGTCCGGA
GGATCCGGGTCCGTCCAGATCCCCCAGAACCCGCTGATACTCGTGGACGGAAGCTCGTACCTGTACAGGG
CATACCATGCGTTTCCACCACTTACGAACTCTGCTGGCGAACCAACAGGGGCCATGTATGGCGTCTTGAA
TATGCTCCGGTCCCTGATCATGCAATACAAGCCAACCCATGCAGCTGTGGTGTTCGACGCGAAAGGCAAG
ACTTTCCGGGACGAACTCTTTGAGCATTATAAGAGCCATAGACCACCCATGCCGGACGATCTGCGCGCCC
AGATAGAGCCACTGCACGCCATGGTTAAGGCGATGGGCCTTCCCCTTCTCGCGGTTAGCGGGGTGGAGGC
AGACGACGTCATTGGAACGCTCGCTAGAGAGGCCGAAAAGGCCGGCAGGCCGGTTCTCATCAGCACTGGG
GATAAGGATATGGCTCAGCTCGTGACACCAAACATAACTCTGATCAACACCATGACCAACACTATCCTCG
GTCCAGAAGAAGTTGTGAATAAGTACGGCGTCCCGCCTGAGCTCATCATTGACTTCCTTGCGCTCATGGG
AGACTCATCGGACAATATACCCGGCGTGCCGGGAGTCGGTGAAAAGACCGCCCAAGCGCTCTTGCAGGGA
TTGGGGGGGCTGGACACCTTGTACGCGGAGCCAGAGAAGATCGCAGGTTTGTCGTTCCGCGGCGCCAAGA
CCATGGCGGCCAAGCTTGAACAGAATAAGGAGGTGGCCTATCTCTCCTATCAACTCGCCACGATAAAGAC
CGACGTCGAGCTCGAGCTCACCTGTGAGCAACTCGAGGTTCAGCAACCGGCGGCCGAGGAGCTGCTCGGC
CTGTTTAAGAAGTACGAGTTCAAGCGCTGGACAGCGGATGTTGAGGCAGGCAAATGGCTTCAGGCTAAGG
GAGCTAAGCCCGCGGCCAAGCCACAAGAAACTTCCGTGGCCGACGAAGCGCCGGAGGTCACTGCGACCGT
GATATCGTACGACAATTACGTCACGATTCTTGATGAGGAGACACTCAAGGCGTGGATTGCAAAGTTGGAG
AAGGCCCCGGTGTTTGCATTTGATACTGAAACCGACTCTCTGGACAATATTTCGGCGAACCTCGTCGGAC
TGTCGTTTGCAATTGAGCCGGGCGTGGCTGCGTACATCCCAGTGGCGCATGACTATTTGGACGCCCCCGA
TCAAATCAGCCGGGAAAGAGCGCTTGAACTCCTCAAGCCACTTCTCGAGGATGAGAAAGCCCTGAAGGTG
GGGCAAAATCTCAAGTACGCCCGTGGGATCTTGGCCAACTACGGCATCGAGCTCCGCGGGATCGCATTCG
ACACCATGTTGGAGTCCTACATTCTCAACTCCGTTGCGGGCAGGCATGATATGGACTCCCTGGCCGAAAG
ATGGCTGAAGCACAAGACGATCACATTCGAAGAGATTGCAGGCAAAGGCAAGAACCAGTTGACTTTTAAC
CAAATCGCTCTGGAGGAGGCGGGCCGGTACGCCGCAGAGGACGCTGATGTGACCCTTCAACTCCACCTCA
AGATGTGGCCGGACCTCCAAAAGCATAAGGGGCCATTGAACGTGTTCGAGAACATTGAAATGCCGCTTGT
TCCAGTGCTCAGCAGGATTGAGCGCAACGGGGTTAAAATTGACCCCAAGGTGCTTCACAATCACTCCGAA
GAGCTGACCCTTCGGCTGGCAGAGCTTGAAAAAAAAGCCACTGAGACATTTGGCTCCTGGTATCAACCGA
AGGGCGGCACAGAAATGTTCTGCCACCCCCGGACGGGGAAGCCGCTGCCAAAGTACCCACGGATCAAGAC
TCCCAAAGTTGGCGGGATCTTTAAGAAGCCGAAGAACAAGGCCCAGCGCGAGGGTCGTGAGCCTTGCGAA
TTGGACACTCGTGAGTACGTTGCAGGCGCCCCATACACGCCCGTCGAGCACGTCGTTTTTAACTTGTCAT
CCACCAAGCAGCTGCAGACCATCCTCTTCGAGAAGCAGGGAATTAAGCCGCTCAAGAAAACGCCCGGCGG
CGCCCCGTCCACTTCTGAGGAAGTCCTGGAGGAGCTTGCCCTGGACTACCCACTCCCGAAGGTGATCTTG
GAGTACAGGGGACTCGCCAAATTGAAGAGCACCTACACGGACAAGCTCCCTCTCATGATCAATCCTAAAA
CGGGCCGCGTCCATACGAGCTACCACCAAGCAGTGACCGCGACAGGAAGGCTGTCGTCAACTGATCCAAA
TCTTCAAAATATCCCAGTCAGAAACGAGGAAGGACGGAGAATCCGGCAGGCGTTCATTGCTCCGGAGGAT
TACGTCATCGTTTCTGCAGACTACTCTCAAAATGAGCTGAGGATCATGGCTCATTTGTCCCGCGACAAGG
GCCTGCTGACGGCCTTCGCGGAGGGCAAGGACATCCACCGTGCCACCGCCGCAGAGGTTTTCGGCCTCCC
CTTGGAGACAGTGACATCAGAGCAACGCCGGTCGGCCAAGCGTATTAATTTCGGCCTGATATACGGCATG
TCCGCCTTTGGCCTCGCTCGGCAGCTCAACATACCAAGGAAGGAGGCCCAGAAGTACATGGACTTGTATT
TCGAACGTTACCCCGGCGTCCTCGAGTATATGGAGCGTACTCGGGCCCAAGCTAAGGAGCAGGGGTATGT
CGAGACACTGGATGGGCGTCGCCTCTATCTGCCCGACATCAAGTCATCAAATGGCGCCCGTAGAGCGGCG
GCCGAACGTGCAGCCATCAACGCACCTATGCAAGGAACTGCCGCGGATATAATTAAACGGGCAATGATCG
CCGTCGATGCCTGGCTCCAAGCGGAGCAACCAAGGGTTAGGATGATCATGCAGGTCCACGATGAGCTTGT
CTTTGAGGTCCACAAGGATGATGTCGACGCAGTCGCCAAGCAGATTCACCAGTTGATGGAGAATTGCACC
CGCCTGGACGTCCCCCTCCTGGTCGAGGTGGGGTCGGGCGAGAACTGGGATCAGGCGCATTGAGCTTGTC
AAGCAGATCGTTCAAACATTTGGCAATAAAGTTTCTTAAGATTGAATCCTGTTGCCGGTCTTGCGATGAT
TATCATATAATTTCTGTTGAATTACGTTAAGCATGTAATAATTAACATGTAATGCATGACGTTATTTATG
AGATGGGTTTTTATGATTAGAGTCCCGCAATTATACATTTAATACGCGATAGAAAACAAAATATAGCGCG
CAAACTAGGATAAATTATCGCGCGCGGTGTCATCTATGTTACTAGATCGACGCTACTATTGTCTTCTGCA
CGAAGTGGTTTAAACTATCAGTGTTTGACAGGATATATTGGCGGGTAAACCTAAGAGAAAAGAGCGTTTA
TTAGAATAATCGGATATTTAAAAGGGCGTGAAAAGGTTTATCCGTTCGTCCATTTGTATGTGCATGCCAA
CCACAGGGTTCCCCAGATCAGGCGCTGGCTGCTGAACCCCCAGCCGGAACTGACCCCACAAGGCCCTAGC
GTTTGCAATGCACCAGGTCATCATTGACCCAGGCGTGTTCCACCAGGCCGCTGCCTCGCAACTCTTCGCA
GGCTTCGCCGACCTGCTCGCGCCACTTCTTCACGCGGGTGGAATCCGATCCGCACATGAGGCGGAAGGTT
TCCAGCTTGAGCGGGTACGGCTCCCGGTGCGAGCTGAAATAGTCGAACATCCGTCGGGCCGTCGGCGACA
GCTTGCGGTACTTCTCCCATATGAATTTCGTGTAGTGGTCGCCAGCAAACAGCACGACGATTTCCTCGTC
GATCAGGACCTGGCAACGGGACGTTTTCTTGCCACGGTCCAGGACGCGGAAGCGGTGCAGCAGCGACACC
GATTCCAGGTGCCCAACGCGGTCGGACGTGAAGCCCATCGCCGTCGCCTGTAGGCGCGACAGGCATTCCT
CGGCCTTCGTGTAATACCGGCCATTGATCGACCAGCCCAGGTCCTGGCAAAGCTCGTAGAACGTGAAGGT
GATCGGCTCGCCGATAGGGGTGCGCTTCGCGTACTCCAACACCTGCTGCCACACCAGTTCGTCATCGTCG
GCCCGCAGCTCGACGCCGGTGTAGGTGATCTTCACGTCCTTGTTGACGTGGAAAATGACCTTGTTTTGCA
GCGCCTCGCGCGGGATTTTCTTGTTGCGCGTGGTGAACAGGGCAGAGCGGGCCGTGTCGTTTGGCATCGC
TCGCATCGTGTCCGGCCACGGCGCAATATCGAACAAGGAAAGCTGCATTTCCTTGATCTGCTGCTTCGTG
TGTTTCAGCAACGCGGCCTGCTTGGCCTCGCTGACCTGTTTTGCCAGGTCCTCGCCGGCGGTTTTTCGCT
TCTTGGTCGTCATAGTTCCTCGCGTGTCGATGGTCATCGACTTCGCCAAACCTGCCGCCTCCTGTTCAAG
ACGACGCGAACGCTCCACGGCGGCCGATGGCGCGGGCAGGGCAGGGGGAGCCAGTTGCACGCTGTCGCGC
TCGATCTTGGCCGTAGCTTGCTGGACCATCGAGCCGACGGACTGGAAGGTTTCGCGGGGCGCACGCATGA
CGGTGCGGCTTGCGATGGTTTCGGCATCCTCGGCGGAAAACCCCGCGTCGATCAGTTCTTGCCTGTATGC
CTTCCGGTCAAACGTCCGATTCATTCACCCTCCTTGCGGGATTGCCCCGACTCACGCCGGGGCAATGTGC
CCTTATTCCTGATTTGACCCGCCTGGTGCCTTGGTGTCCAGATAATCCACCTTATCGGCAATGAAGTCGG
TCCCGTAGACCGTCTGGCCGTCCTTCTCGTACTTGGTATTCCGAATCTTGCCCTGCACGAATACCAGCGA
CCCCTTGCCCAAATACTTGCCGTGGGCCTCGGCCTGAGAGCCAAAACACTTGATGCGGAAGAAGTCGGTG
CGCTCCTGCTTGTCGCCGGCATCGTTGCGCCACATCTAGGATCTGCCAGGAACCGTAAAAAGGCCGCGTT
GCTGGCGTTTTTCCATAGGCTCCGCCCCCCTGACGAGCATCACAAAAATCGACGCTCAAGTCAGAGGTGG
CGAAACCCGACAGGACTATAAAGATACCAGGCGTTTCCCCCTGGAAGCTCCCTCGTGCGCTCTCCTGTTC
CGACCCTGCCGCTTACCGGATACCTGTCCGCCTTTCTCCCTTCGGGAAGCGTGGCGCTTTCTCATAGCTC
ACGCTGTAGGTATCTCAGTTCGGTGTAGGTCGTTCGCTCCAAGCTGGGCTGTGTGCACGAACCCCCCGTT
CAGCCCGACCGCTGCGCCTTATCCGGTAACTATCGTCTTGAGTCCAACCCGGTAAGACACGACTTATCGC
CACTGGCAGCAGCCACTGGTAACAGGATTAGCAGAGCGAGGTATGTAGGCGGTGCTACAGAGTTCTTGAA
GTGGTGGCCTAACTACGGCTACACTAGAAGAACAGTATTTGGTATCTGCGCTCTGCTGAAGCCAGTTACC
TTCGGAAAAAGAGTTGGTAGCTCTTGATCCGGCAAACAAACCACCGCTGGTAGCGGTGGTTTTTTTGTTT
GCAAGCAGCAGATTACGCGCAGAAAAAAAGGATCTCAAGAAGATCCTTTGATCTTTTCTACGGGGTCTGA
CGCTCAGTGGAACGAAAACTCACGTTAAGGGATTTTGGTCATGAGATTATCAAAAAGGATCTTCACCTAG
ATCCTTTTAAATTAAAAATGAAGTTTTAAATCAATCTAAAGTATATATGAGTAAACTTGGTCTGACAGTT
ACCAATGCTTAATCAGTGAGGCACCTATCTCAGCGATCTGTCTATTTCGTTCATCCATAGTTGCCTGACT
CCCCGTCGTGTAGATAACTACGATACGGGAGGGCTTACCATCTGGCCCCAGTGCTGCAATGATACCGCGA
GAACCACGCTCACCGGCTCCAGATTTATCAGCAATAAACCAGCCAGCCGGAAGGGCCGAGCGCAGAAGTG
GTCCTGCAACTTTATCCGCCTCCATCCAGTCTATTAATTGTTGCCGGGAAGCTAGAGTAAGTAGTTCGCC
AGTTAATAGTTTGCGCAACGTTGTTGCCATTGCTACAGGCATCGTGGTGTCACGCTCGTCGTTTGGTATG
GCTTCATTCAGCTCCGGTTCCCAACGATCAAGGCGAGTTACATGATCCCCCATGTTGTGCAAAAAAGCGG
TTAGCTCCTTCGGTCCTCCGATCGTTGTCAGAAGTAAGTTGGCCGCAGTGTTATCACTCATGGTTATGGC
AGCACTGCATAATTCTCTTACTGTCATGCCATCCGTAAGATGCTTTTCTGTGACTGGTGAGTACTCAACC
AAGTCATTCTGAGAATAGTGTATGCGGCGACCGAGTTGCTCTTGCCCGGCGTCAATACGGGATAATACCG
CGCCACATAGCAGAACTTTAAAAGTGCTCATCATTGGAAAACGTTCTTCGGGGCGAAAACTCTCAAGGAT
CTTACCGCTGTTGAGATCCAGTTCGATGTAACCCACTCGTGCACCCAACTGATCTTCAGCATCTTTTACT
TTCACCAGCGTTTCTGGGTGAGCAAAAACAGGAAGGCAAAATGCCGCAAAAAAGGGAATAAGGGCGACAC
GGAAATGTTGAATACTCATACTCTTCCTTTTTCAATATTATTGAAGCATTTATCAAGGTTATTGTCTCAT
GAGCGGATACATATTTGAATGTATTTAGAAAAATAAACAAATAGGGGTTCCGCGCACGAATTGGCCAGCG
CTGCCATTTTTGGGGTGAGGCCGTTCGCGGCCGAGGGGCGCAGCCCCTGGGGGGATGGGAGGCCCGCGTT
AGCGGGCCGGGAGGGTTCGAGAAGGGGGGGCACCCCCCTTCGGCGTGCGCGGTCACGCGCACAGGGCGCA
GCCCTGGTTAAAAACAAGGTTTATAAATATTGGTTTAAAAGCAGGTTAAAAGACAGGTTAGCGGTGGCCG
AAAAACGGGCGGAAACCCTTGCAAATGCTGGATTTTCTGCCTGTGGACAGCCCCTCAAATGTCAATAGGT
GCGCCCCTCATCTGTCAGCACTCTGCCCCTCAAGTGTCAAGGATCGCGCCCCTCATCTGTCAGTAGTCGC
GCCCCTCAAGTGTCAATACCGCAGGGCACTTATCCCCAGGCTTGTCCACATCATCTGTGGGAAACTCGCG
TAAAATCAGGCGTTTTCGCCGATTTGCGAGGCTGGCCAGCTCCACGTCGCCGGCCGAAATCGAGCCTGCC
CCTCATCTGTCAACGCCGCGCCGGGTGAGTCGGCCCCTCAAGTGTCAACGTCCGCCCCTCATCTGTCAGT
GAGGGCCAAGTTTTCCGCGAGGTATCCACAACGCCGGCGGCCGCGGTGTCTCGCACACGGCTTCGACGGC
GTTTCTGGCGCGTTTGCAGGGCCATAGACGGCCGCCAGCCCAGCGGCGAGGGCAACCAGCCCGGTGAGCG
TCGCAAAGGAGATCCTGATCTGACTGATGGGCTGCCTGTATCGAGTGGTGATTTTGTGCCGAGCTGCCGG
TCGGGGAGCTGTTGGCTGGCTGGTGGCAGGATATATTGTGGTGTAAACAAATTGACGCTTAGACAACTTA
ATAACACATTGCGGACGTTTTTAATGTACTGGGGTGGATGCAGTGGGCCCCACTCTGTGAAGACAAGCAA
GAATTCAAGCTTGGAGGTGCAGCGTGACCCGGTCGTGCCCCTCTCTAGAGATAATGAGCATTGCATGTCT
AAGTTATAAAAAATTACCACATATTTTTTTTGTCACACTTGTTTGAAGTGCAGTTTATCTATCTTTATAC
ATATATTTAAACTTTACTCTACGAATAATATAATCTATAGTACTACAATAATATCAGTGTTTTAGAGAAT
CATATAAATGAACAGTTAGACATGGTCTAAAGGACAATTGAGTATTTTGACAACAGGACTCTACAGTTTT
ATCTTTTTAGTGTGCATGTGTTCTCCTTTTTTTTTGCAAATAGCTTCACCTATATAATACTTCATCCATT
TTATTAGTACATCCATTTAGGGTTTAGGGTTAATGGTTTTTATAGACTAATTTTTTTAGTACATCTATTT
TATTCTATTTTAGCCTCTAAATTAAGAAAACTAAAACTCTATTTTAGTTTTTTTATTTAATAATTTAGAT
ATAAAATAGAATAAAATAAAGTGACTAAAAATTAAACAAATACCCTTTAAGAAATTAAAAAAACTAAGGA
AACATTTTTCTTGTTTCGAGTAGATAATGCCAGCCTGTTAAACGCCGTCGACGAGTCTAACGGACACCAA
CCAGCGAACCAGCAGCGTCGCGTCGGGCCAAGCGAAGCAGACGGCACGGCATCTCTGTCGCTGCCTCTGG
ACCCCTCTCGAGAGTTCCGCTCCACCGTTGGACTTGCTCCGCTGTCGGCATCCAGAAATTGCGTGGCGGA
GCGGCAGACGTGAGCCGGCACGGCAGGCGGCCTCCTCCTCCTCTCACGGCACGGCAGCTACGGGGGATTC
CTTTCCCACCGCTCCTTCGCTTTCCCTTCCTCGCCCGCCGTAATAAATAGACACCCCCTCCACACCCTCT
TTCCCCAACCTCGTGTTGTTCGGAGCGCACACACACACAACCAGATCTCCCCCAAATCCACCCGTCGGCA
CCTCCGCTTCAAGGTACGCCGCTCGTCCTCCCCCCCCCCCCCTCTCTACCTTCTCTAGATCGGCGTTCCG
GTCCATGGTTAGGGCCCGGTAGTTCTACTTCTGTTCATGTTTGTGTTAGATCCGTGTTTGTGTTAGATCC
GTGCTGCTAGCGTTCGTACACGGATGCGACCTGTACGTCAGACACGTTCTGATTGCTAACTTGCCAGTGT
TTCTCTTTGGGGAATCCTGGGATGGCTCTAGCC
